>Addgene plasmid #61733 | pEFIRES NQO1 Y128V | addgene full sequence | sequence record 136094 | Addgene assembled sequence
GAGTAATTCATACAAAAGGACTCGCCCCTGCCTTGGGGAATCCCAGGGACCGTCGTTAAACTCCCACTAA
CGTAGAACCCAGAGATCGCTGCGTTCCCGCCCCCTCACCCGCCCGCTCTCGTCATCACTGAGGTGGAGAA
GAGCATGCGTGAGGCTCCGGTGCCCGTCAGTGGGCAGAGCGCACATCGCCCACAGTCCCCGAGAAGTTGG
GGGGAGGGGTCGGCAATTGAACCGGTGCCTAGAGAAGGTGGCGCGGGGTAAACTGGGAAAGTGATGTCGT
GTACTGGCTCCGCCTTTTTCCCGAGGGTGGGGGAGAACCGTATATAAGTGCAGTAGTCGCCGTGAACGTT
CTTTTTCGCAACGGGTTTGCCGCCAGAACACAGGTAAGTGCCGTGTGTGGTTCCCGCGGGCCTGGCCTCT
TTACGGGTTATGGCCCTTGCGTGCCTTGAATTACTTCCACGCCCCTGGCTGCAGTACGTGATTCTTGATC
CCGAGCTTCGGGTTGGAAGTGGGTGGGAGAGTTCGAGGCCTTGCGCTTAAGGAGCCCCTTCGCCTCGTGC
TTGAGTTGAGGCCTGGCTTGGGCGCTGGGGCCGCCGCGTGCGAATCTGGTGGCACCTTCGCGCCTGTCTC
GCTGCTTTCGATAAGTCTCTAGCCATTTAAAATTTTTGATGACCTGCTGCGACGCTTTTTTTCTGGCAAG
ATAGTCTTGTAAATGCGGGCCAAGATCTGCACACTGGTATTTCGGTTTTTGGGGCCGCGGGCGGCGACGG
GGCCCGTGCGTCCCAGCGCACATGTTCGGCGAGGCGGGGCCTGCGAGCGCGGCCACCGAGAATCGGACGG
GGGTAGTCTCAAGCTGGCCGGCCTGCTCTGGTGCCTGGCCTCGCGCCGCCGTGTATCGCCCCGCCCTGGG
CGGCAAGGCTGGCCCGGTCGGCACCAGTTGCGTGAGCGGAAAGATGGCCGCTTCCCGGCCCTGCTGCAGG
GAGCTCAAAATGGAGGACGCGGCGCTCGGGAGAGCGGGCGGGTGAGTCACCCACACAAAGGAAAAGGGCC
TTTCCGTCCTCAGCCGTCGCTTCATGTGACTCCACGGAGTACCGGGCGCCGTCCAGGCACCTCGATTAGT
TCTCGAGCTTTTGGAGTACGTCGTCTTTAGGTTGGGGGGAGGGGTTTTATGCGATGGAGTTTCCCCACAC
TGAGTGGGTGGAGACTGAAGTTAGGCCAGCTTGGCACTTGATGTAATTCTCCTTGGAATTTGCCCTTTTT
GAGTTTGGATCTTGGTTCATTCTCAAGCCTCAGACAGTGGTTCAAAGTTTTTTTCTTCCATTTCAGGTGT
CGTGAACTAGAAGCTTTATTGCGGTAGTTTATCACAGTTAAATTGCTAACGCAGTCAGTGCTTCTGACAC
AACAGTCTCGAACTTAAGCTGCAGTGACTCTCTTAAGGTAGCCTTGCAGAAGTTGGTCGTGAGGCACTGG
GCAGGTAAGTATCAAGGTTACAAGACAGGTTTAAGGAGACCAATAGAAACTGGGCTTGTCGAGACAGAGA
AGACTCTTGCGTTTCTGATAGGCACCTATTGGTCTTACTGACATCCACTTTGCCTTTCTCTCCACAGGTG
TCCACTCCCAGTTCAATTACAGCTCTTAAGGCTAGAGTACTTAATACGACTCACTATAGGCTAGCCTCGA
GGCTATGGTCGGCAGAAGAGCACTGATCGTACTGGCTCACTCAGAGAGGACCTCCTTCAACTATGCCATG
AAGGAGGCTGCTGCAGCGGCTTTGAAGAAGAAAGGATGGGAGGTGGTGGAGTCGGACCTCTATGCCATGA
ACTTCAATCCCATCATTTCCAGAAAGGACATCACAGGTAAACTGAAGGACCCTGCGAACTTTCAGTATCC
TGCCGAGTCTGTTCTGGCTTATAAAGAAGGCCATCTGAGCCCAGATATTGTGGCTGAACAAAAGAAGCTG
GAAGCCGCAGACCTTGTGATATTCCAGTTCCCCCTGCAGTGGTTTGGAGTCCCTGCCATTCTGAAAGGCT
GGTTTGAGCGAGTGTTCATAGGAGAGTTTGCTTACACTGTCGCTGCCATGTATGACAAAGGACCCTTCCG
GAGTAAGAAGGCAGTGCTTTCCATCACCACTGGTGGCAGTGGCTCCATGTACTCTCTGCAAGGGATCCAC
GGGGACATGAATGTCATTCTCTGGCCAATTCAGAGTGGCATTCTGCATTTCTGTGGCTTCCAAGTCTTAG
AACCTCAACTGACATATAGCATTGGGCACACTCCAGCAGACGCCCGAATTCAAATCCTGGAAGGATGGAA
GAAACGCCTGGAGAATATTTGGGATGAGACACCACTGTATTTTGCTCCAAGCAGCCTCTTTGACCTAAAC
TTCCAGGCAGGATTCTTAATGAAAAAAGAGGTACAGGATGAGGAGAAAAACAAGAAATTTGGCCTTTCTG
TGGGCCATCACTTGGGCAAGTCCATCCCAACTGACAACCAGATCAAAGCTAGAAAATGAGCGGCCGCTCT
AGCCCAATTCCGCCCCCCCCCCTAACGTTACTGGCCGAAGCCGCTTGGAATAAGGCCGGTGTGCGTTTGT
CTATATGTTATTTTCCACCATATTGCCGTCTTTTGGCAATGTGAGGGCCCGGAAACCTGGCCCTGTCTTC
TTGACGAGCATTCCTAGGGGTCTTTCCCCTCTCGCCAAAGGAATGCAAGGTCTGTTGAATGTCGTGAAGG
AAGCAGTTCCTCTGGAAGCTTCTTGAAGACAAACAACGTCTGTAGCGACCCTTTGCAGGCAGCGGAACCC
CCCACCTGGCGACAGGTGCCTCTGCGGCCAAAAGCCACGTGTATAAGATACACCTGCAAAGGCGGCACAA
CCCCAGTGCCACGTTGTGAGTTGGATAGTTGTGGAAAGAGTCAAATGGCTCTCCTCAAGCGTATTCAACA
AGGGGCTGAAGGATGCCCAGAAGGTACCCCATTGTATGGGATCTGATCTGGGGCCTCGGTGCACATGCTT
TACATGTGTTTAGTCGAGGTTAAAAAAACGTCTAGGCCCCCCGAACCACGGGGACGTGGTTTTCCTTTGA
AAAACACGATGATAAGCTTGCCACAACCCGGGATCCTCTAGAGTCGACCCGGGCGGCCGCTTCCCTTTAG
TGAGGGTTAATGCTTCGAGCAGACATGATAAGATACATTGATGAGTTTGGACAAACCACAACTAGAATGC
AGTGAAAAAAATGCTTTATTTGTGAAATTTGTGATGCTATTGCTTTATTTGTAACCATTATAAGCTGCAA
TAAACAAGTTAACAACAACAATTGCATTCATTTTATGTTTCAGGTTCAGGGGGAGATGTGGGAGGTTTTT
TAAAGCAAGTAAAACCTCTACAAATGTGGTAAAATCCGATAAGGATCGATCCGGGCTGGCGTAATAGCGA
AGAGGCCCGCACCGATCGCCCTTCCCAACAGTTGCGCAGCCTGAATGGCGAATGG
[124 nt withheld, positions 3486-3609]
C
[91 nt withheld, positions 3611-3701]
A
[49 nt withheld, positions 3703-3751]
CCTTTGACGTTGGAGTCCACGTTCTTT
[37 nt withheld, positions 3779-3815]
ACCCTATCTCGGTCTATTCTTTTGATTTATAAGGGATTTTGCCGATTTCGGCCTATTGGTTAAAAAATGA
GCTGATTTAACAAAAATTTAACGCGAATTTTAACAAAATATTAACGCTTACAATTTCCTGATGCGGTATT
TTCTCCTTACGCATCTGTGCGGTATTTCACACCGCATACGCGGATCTGCGCAGCACCATGGCCTGAAATA
ACCTCTGAAAGAGGAACTTGGTTAGGTACCTTCTGAGGCGGAAAGAACCAGCTGTGGAATGTGTGTCAGT
TAGGGTGTGGAAAGTCCCCAGGCTCCCCAGCAGGCAGAAGTATGCAAAGCATGCATCTCAATTAGTCAGC
AACCAGGTGTGGAAAGTCCCCAGGCTCCCCAGCAGGCAGAAGTATGCAAAGCATGCATCTCAATTAGTCA
GCAACCATAGTCCCGCCCCTAACTCCGCCCATCCCGCCCCTAACTCCGCCCAGTTCCGCCCATTCTCCGC
CCCATGGCTGACTAATTTTTTTTATTTATGCAGAGGCCGAGGCCGCCTCGGCCTCTGAGCTATTCCAGAA
GTAGTGAGGAGGCTTTTTTGGAGGCCTAGGCTTTTGCAAAAAGCTTGATTCTTCTGACACAACAGTCTCG
AACTTAAGGCTAGAGCCACCATGATTGAACAAGATGGATTGCACGCAGGTTCTCCGGCCGCTTGGGTGGA
GAGGCTATTCGGCTATGACTGGGCACAACAGACAATCGGCTGCTCTGATGCCGCCGTGTTCCGGCTGTCA
GCGCAGGGGCGCCCGGTTCTTTTTGTCAAGACCGACCTGTCCGGTGCCCTGAATGAACTGCAGGACGAGG
CAGCGCGGCTATCGTGGCTGGCCACGACGGGCGTTCCTTGCGCAGCTGTGCTCGACGTTGTCACTGAAGC
GGGAAGGGACTGGCTGCTATTGGGCGAAGTGCCGGGGCAGGATCTCCTGTCATCTCACCTTGCTCCTGCC
GAGAAAGTATCCATCATGGCTGATGCAATGCGGCGGCTGCATACGCTTGATCCGGCTACCTGCCCATTCG
ACCACCAAGCGAAACATCGCATCGAGCGAGCACGTACTCGGATGGAAGCCGGTCTTGTCGATCAGGATGA
TCTGGACGAAGAGCATCAGGGGCTCGCGCCAGCCGAACTGTTCGCCAGGCTCAAGGCGCGCATGCCCGAC
GGCGAGGATCTCGTCGTGACCCATGGCGATGCCTGCTTGCCGAATATCATGGTGGAAAATGGCCGCTTTT
CTGGATTCATCGACTGTGGCCGGCTGGGTGTGGCGGACCGCTATCAGGACATAGCGTTGGCTACCCGTGA
TATTGCTGAAGAGCTTGGCGGCGAATGGGCTGACCGCTTCCTCGTGCTTTACGGTATCGCCGCTCCCGAT
TCGCAGCGCATCGCCTTCTATCGCCTTCTTGACGAGTTCTTCTGAGCGGGACTCTGGGGTTCGAAATGAC
CGACCAAGCGACGCCCAACCTGCCATCACGATGGCCGCAATAAAATATCTTTATTTTCATTACATCTGTG
TGTTGGTTTTTTGTGTGAATCGATAGCGATAAGGATCCGCGTATGGTGCACTCTCAGTACAATCTGCTCT
GATGCCGCATAGTTAAGCCAGCCCCGACACCCGCCAACACCCGCTGACGCGCCCTGACGGGCTTGTCTGC
TCCCGGCATCCGCTTACAGACAAGCTGTGACCGTCTCCGGGAGCTGCATGTGTCAGAGGTTTTCACCGTC
ATCACCGAAACGCGCGAGACGAAAGGGCCTCGTGATACGCCTATTTTTATAGGTTAATGTCATGATAATA
ATGGTTTCTTAGACGTCAGGTGGCACTTTTCGGGGAAATGTGCGCGGAACCCCTATTTGTTTATTTTTCT
AAATACATTCAAATATGTATCCGCTCATGAGACAATAACCCTGATAAATGCTTCAATAATATTGAAAAAG
GAAGAGTATGAGTATTCAACATTTCCGTGTCGCCCTTATTCCCTTTTTTGCGGCATTTTGCCTTCCTGTT
TTTGCTCACCCAGAAACGCTGGTGAAAGTAAAAGATGCTGAAGATCAGTTGGGTGCACGAGTGGGTTACA
TCGAACTGGATCTCAACAGCGGTAAGATCCTTGAGAGTTTTCGCCCCGAAGAACGTTTTCCAATGATGAG
CACTTTTAAAGTTCTGCTATGTGGCGCGGTATTATCCCGTATTGACGCCGGGCAAGAGCAACTCGGTCGC
CGCATACACTATTCTCAGAATGACTTGGTTGAGTACTCACCAGTCACAGAAAAGCATCTTACGGATGGCA
TGACAGTAAGAGAATTATGCAGTGCTGCCATAACCATGAGTGATAACACTGCGGCCAACTTACTTCTGAC
AACGATCGGAGGACCGAAGGAGCTAACCGCTTTTTTGCACAACATGGGGGATCATGTAACTCGCCTTGAT
CGTTGGGAACCGGAGCTGAATGAAGCCATACCAAACGACGAGCGTGACACCACGATGCCTGTAGCAATGG
CAACAACGTTGCGCAAACTATTAACTGGCGAACTACTTACTCTAGCTTCCCGGCAACAATTAATAGACTG
GATGGAGGCGGATAAAGTTGCAGGACCACTTCTGCGCTCGGCCCTTCCGGCTGGCTGGTTTATTGCTGAT
AAATCTGGAGCCGGTGAGCGTGGGTCTCGCGGTATCATTGCAGCACTGGGGCCAGATGGTAAGCCCTCCC
GTATCGTAGTTATCTACACGACGGGGAGTCAGGCAACTATGGATGAACGAAATAGACAGATCGCTGAGAT
AGGTGCCTCACTGATTAAGCATTGGTAACTGTCAGACCAAGTTTACTCATATATACTTTAGATTGATTTA
AAACTTCATTTTTAATTTAAAAGGATCTAGGTGAAGATCCTTTTTGATAATCTCATGACCAAAATCCCTT
AACGTGAGTTTTCGTTCCACTGAGCGTCAGACCCCGTAGAAAAGATCAAAGGATCTTCTTGAGATCCTTT
TTTTCTGCGCGTAATCTGCTGCTTGCAAACAAAAAAACCACCGCTACCAGCGGTGGTTTGTTTGCCGGAT
CAAGAGCTACCAACTCTTTTTCCGAAGGTAACTGGCTTCAGCAGAGCGCAGATACCAAATACTGTTCTTC
TAGTGTAGCCGTAGTTAGGCCACCACTTCAAGAACTCTGTAGCACCGCCTACATACCTCGCTCTGCTAAT
CCTGTTACCAGTGGCTGCTGCCAGTGGCGATAAGTCGTGTCTTACCGGGTTGGACTCAAGACGATAGTTA
CCGGATAAGGCGCAGCGGTCGGGCTGAACGGGGGGTTCGTGCACACAGCCCAGCTTGGAGCGAACGACCT
ACACCGAACTGAGATACCTACAGCGTGAGCTATGAGAAAGCGCCACGCTTCCCGAAGGGAGAAAGGCGGA
CAGGTATCCGGTAAGCGGCAGGGTCGGAACAGGAGAGCGCACGAGGGAGCTTCCAGGGGGAAACGCCTGG
TATCTTTATAGTCCTGTCGGGTTTCGCCACCTCTGACTTGAGCGTCGATTTTTGTGATGCTCGTCAGGGG
GGCGGAGCCTATGGAAAAACGCCAGCAACGCGGCCTTTTTACGGTTCCTGGCCTTTTGCTGGCCTTTTGC
TCACATGGCTCGACAGATCT
Features (pLannotate 1.2.2; 22 found; start..end, strand, type, name):
    172..383     +  promoter       EF-1α core promoter: core promoter for human elongation factor EF-1α
    384..497     +  intron         EF-1α intron A (fragment): intron upstream of the start codon of human EF-1α
   1123..1326    +  intron         EF-1α intron A: truncated intron upstream of the start codon of human EF-1α
   1475..1607    +  intron         chimeric intron: chimera between introns from human β-globin and immunoglobulin heavy chain genes
   1652..1670    +  promoter       T7 promoter: promoter for bacteriophage T7 RNA polymerase
   1685..2506    +  CDS            NQO1: NQO1_HUMAN - Also known as DIA4, NMOR1. Experimental evidence at protein level: Swiss-Prot protein existence level 1. The enzyme apparently serves as a quinone reductase in connection with conjugation reactions of hydroquinons involved in detoxification pathways as well as in biosynthetic processes such as the vitamin K-dependent gamma-carboxylation of glutamate residues in prothrombin synthesis. From Homo sapiens (Human).
   2633..3095    +  misc_feature   IRES: internal ribosome entry site (IRES) of the encephalomyocarditis virus (EMCV)
   3110..3129    +  misc_feature   MCS (fragment): pUC18/19 multiple cloning site
   3144..3161    -  promoter       T3 promoter (fragment): promoter for bacteriophage T3 RNA polymerase
   3179..3300    -  polyA_signal   SV40 poly(A) signal: SV40 polyadenylation signal
   3323..3391    -  CDS            large T antigen (fragment): large T antigen from SV40 (simian virus 40)
   3415..3482    +  CDS            lacZα (fragment): LacZα fragment of β-galactosidase; lacZ fragment
   3486..3914    +  rep_origin     f1 ori (sequence partly withheld): f1 bacteriophage origin of replication; arrow indicates direction of (+) strand synthesis
   3942..3993    -  misc_feature   bom (fragment): basis of mobility region from pBR322
   4058..4415    +  promoter       SV40 promoter: SV40 enhancer and early promoter
   4466..5257    +  CDS            neo: KKA2_KLEPN - Also known as kan, nptII. Experimental evidence at protein level: Swiss-Prot protein existence level 1. Resistance to kanamycin, neomycin, paromomycin, ribostamycin, butirosin and gentamicin B. From Klebsiella pneumoniae.
   5324..5372    +  polyA_signal   poly(A) signal: synthetic polyadenylation signal
   5392..5446    -  misc_feature   bom (fragment): basis of mobility region from pBR322
   5548..5583    -  CDS            rop (fragment): Rop protein, which maintains plasmids at low copy number; rop
   5678..5782    +  promoter       AmpR promoter: bla
   5783..6643    +  CDS            AmpR: β-lactamase; bla; confers resistance to ampicillin, carbenicillin, and related antibiotics
   6814..7402    +  rep_origin     ori: high-copy-number ColE1/pMB1/pBR322/pUC origin of replication
