[The description below was written by a language model from this plasmid's Addgene catalogue record and pLannotate feature annotations shown in this document.]
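Description:
pEFIRES NQO1 Y128V is a mammalian expression plasmid built on the pEFIRES backbone that drives expression of a point mutant of human NAD(P)H dehydrogenase, quinone 1 (NQO1). It is propagated in E. coli as a high-copy plasmid through a ColE1/pUC-type origin and is selected with ampicillin via the β-lactamase gene. An f1 origin is also present, along with small vestigial fragments (lacZα, bom, rop, SV40 large T antigen) left over from the vector's construction history.

The untagged NQO1 coding sequence, about 825 bp and cloned between XhoI and NotI sites that both remain intact, sits downstream of the human EF-1α promoter with portions of its intron A, followed by a chimeric β-globin/immunoglobulin intron that typically improves transcript processing. A T7 promoter lies immediately upstream of the insert. Downstream of NQO1 is an EMCV internal ribosome entry site, which in bicistronic vectors allows cap-independent translation of a second open reading frame from the same mRNA. However, the feature table annotates no coding sequence directly after the IRES, only a short polylinker fragment. The nearby SV40 poly(A) signal is annotated on the opposite strand. A separate SV40 enhancer/early promoter cassette expresses the neomycin phosphotransferase gene with a synthetic poly(A) signal, which would permit G418 selection of transfected mammalian cells.

The tyrosine-to-valine substitution is named Y128V, but repository sequencing places it at residue 129 relative to the reference protein, a numbering difference worth noting when comparing variants. The record does not state the functional consequence of the mutation. The associated publication concerns ubiquitin-independent proteasomal degradation of p53 and p73, which suggests use of the plasmid alongside a wild-type NQO1 counterpart.
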