Addgene plasmid #61733: pEFIRES NQO1 Y128V
Purpose: Expresses human Y128V NQO1
Depositing lab: Yosef Shaul. Depositing organization: Weizmann Institute of Science. Publication: A mechanism of ubiquitin-independent proteasomal degradation of the tumor suppressors p53 and p73. Asher G, Tsvetkov P, Kahana C, Shaul Y. Genes Dev. 2005 Feb 1;19(3):316-21. 10.1101/gad.319905 PubMed 15687255.
Backbone
  Vector backbone: pEFIRES
  Vector type: Mammalian Expression
Growth in bacteria
  Bacterial resistance: Ampicillin, 100 μg/mL
  Growth temperature: 37°C
  Growth strain: DH5alpha
  Copy number: High Copy
Gene/Insert
  Gene/Insert name: NAD(P)H dehydrogenase, quinone 1 (NQO1)
  Species: H. sapiens (human)
  Insert size (bp): 825
  Mutation: Y128V
  GenBank ID: NM_000903.2 NP_000894.1
  Entrez Gene: NQO1 (a.k.a. DHQU, DIA4, DTD, NMOR1, NMORI, QR1)
  Promoter: Ef1a
  Tag / fusion protein: None
  Cloning method: Restriction Enzyme; 5′ cloning site XhoI (not destroyed); 3′ cloning site NotI (not destroyed)
  Sequencing primers: 5′ as for pEFIRES NQO1 WT; 3′ as for pEFIRES NQO1 WT
Terms and licenses: Academic/Nonprofit Terms; Industry Terms: Not Available to Industry
Depositor comments: Addgene sequencing results find that the Y to V mutation is at position 129 with respect to reference sequence NP_000894.1
How to cite: pEFIRES NQO1 Y128V was a gift from Yosef Shaul (Addgene plasmid # 61733 ; http://n2t.net/addgene:61733 ; RRID:Addgene_61733)
