>Addgene plasmid #61733 | pEFIRES NQO1 Y128V | addgene partial sequence | sequence record 110819 | chim-int-F 5'-TCTTACTGACATCCACTTTGCC-3'
AGGCTAGAGTACTTAATACGACTCACTATAGGCTAGCCTCGAGGCTATGGTCGGCAGAAGAGCACTGATC
GTACTGGCTCACTCAGAGAGGACCTCCTTCAACTATGCCATGAAGGAGGCTGCTGCAGCGGCTTTGAAGA
AGAAAGGATGGGAGGTGGTGGAGTCGGACCTCTATGCCATGAACTTCAATCCCATCATTTCCAGAAAGGA
CATCACAGGTAAACTGAAGGACCCTGCGAACTTTCAGTATCCTGCCGAGTCTGTTCTGGCTTATAAAGAA
GGCCATCTGAGCCCAGATATTGTGGCTGAACAAAAGAAGCTGGAAGCCGCAGACCTTGTGATATTCCAGT
TCCCCCTGCAGTGGTTTGGAGTCCCTGCCATTCTGAAAGGCTGGTTTGAGCGAGTGTTCATAGGAGAGTT
TGCTTACACTGTCGCTGCCATGTATGACAAAGGACCCTTCCGGAGTAAGAAGGCAGTGCTTTCCATCACC
ACTGGTGGCAGTGGCTCCATGTACTCTCTGCAAGGGATCCACGGGGACATGAATGTCATTCTCTGGCCAA
TTCAGAGTGGCATTCTGCATTTCTGTGGCTTCCAAGTCTTAGAACCTCAACTGACATATAGCATTGGGCA
CACTCCAGCAGACGCCCGAATTCAAATCCTGGAAGGATGGAAGAAACGCCTGGAGAATATTTGGGATGAG
ACACCACTGTATTTTGCTCCAAGCAGCCTCTTTGACCTAAACTTCCAGGCAGGATTCTTAATGAAAAAAG
AGGTACAGGATGAGGAGAAAAACAAGAAATTTGGCCTTTCTGTGGGCCATCACTTGGGCAAGTCCATCCC
AACTGACAACCAGATCAAAGCTAGAAAATGAGCGGCCGCTCTAGCCCAATTCCGCCC
