>Addgene plasmid #61733 | pEFIRES NQO1 Y128V | addgene partial sequence | sequence record 110913 | pCDH-rev 5'-GCATTCCTTTGGCGAGAG-3'
GGCCAGGTTTCCGGGCCCTCACATTGCCAAAAGACGGCAATATGGTGGAAAATAACATATAGACAAACGC
ACACCGGCCTTATTCCAAGCGGCTTCGGCCAGTAACGTTAGGGGGGGGGGCGGAATTGGGCTAGAGCGGC
CGCTCATTTTCTAGCTTTGATCTGGTTGTCAGTTGGGATGGACTTGCCCAAGTGATGGCCCACAGAAAGG
CCAAATTTCTTGTTTTTCTCCTCATCCTGTACCTCTTTTTTCATTAAGAATCCTGCCTGGAAGTTTAGGT
CAAAGAGGCTGCTTGGAGCAAAATACAGTGGTGTCTCATCCCAAATATTCTCCAGGCGTTTCTTCCATCC
TTCCAGGATTTGAATTCGGGCGTCTGCTGGAGTGTGCCCAATGCTATATGTCAGTTGAGGTTCTAAGACT
TGGAAGCCACAGAAATGCAGAATGCCACTCTGAATTGGCCAGAGAATGACATTCATGTCCCCGTGGATCC
CTTGCAGAGAGTACATGGAGCCACTGCCACCAGTGGTGATGGAAAGCACTGCCTTCTTACTCCGGAAGGG
TCCTTTGTCATACATGGCAGCGACAGTGTAAGCAAACTCTCCTATGAACACTCGCTCAAACCAGCCTTTC
AGAATGGCAGGGACTCCAAACCACTGCAGGGGGAACTGGAATATCACAAGGTCTGCGGCTTCCAGCTTCT
TTTGTTCAGCCACAATATCTGGGCTCAGATGGCCTTCTTTATAAGCCAGAACAGACTCGGCAGGATACTG
AAAGTTCGC
